Addgene plasmid #173083: CoV-2-NSP3-c001
Purpose: Expression of recombinant fusion protein in E. coli
Depositing lab: Lari Lehtiö. Depositing organization: University of Oulu. Publication: A molecular toolbox for ADP-ribosyl binding proteins. Sowa ST, Galera-Prat A, Wazir S, Alanen HI, Maksimainen MM, Lehtio L. Cell Rep Methods. 2021 Dec 20;1(8):100121. doi: 10.1016/j.crmeth.2021.100121. Epub 2021 Nov 11. PubMed 34786571.
Backbone
  Vector backbone: pNIC-CFP
  Vector type: Bacterial Expression
Growth in bacteria
  Bacterial resistance: Kanamycin, 50 μg/mL
  Growth temperature: 37°C
  Growth strain: DH5alpha
  Copy number: Low Copy
Gene/Insert
  Gene/Insert name: rep
  Species: Severe acute respiratory syndrome coronavirus 2 (2019-nCoV) (SARS-CoV-2)
  Mutation: E1084-E1192, codon optimized
  Entrez Gene: ORF1ab (a.k.a. GU280_gp01)
  Tag / fusion protein: mCerulean (N terminal on backbone)
  Cloning method: Ligation Independent Cloning
Terms and licenses: Academic/Nonprofit Terms; Industry Terms: Not Available to Industry
Depositor comments: Please visit https://www.biorxiv.org/content/10.1101/2021.05.31.445082v2 for bioRxiv preprint.
How to cite: CoV-2-NSP3-c001 was a gift from Lari Lehtiö (Addgene plasmid # 173083 ; http://n2t.net/addgene:173083 ; RRID:Addgene_173083)
