[The description below was written by a language model from this plasmid's Addgene catalogue record and pLannotate feature annotations shown in this document.]
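Description:
CoV-2-NSP3-c001 is a bacterial expression plasmid built on the pNIC-CFP backbone, a pET-style vector for producing recombinant fusion proteins in E. coli. It replicates from a ColE1/pBR322-type origin accompanied by the bom region and the rop gene, consistent with its listing as a low-copy plasmid, and it is selected with kanamycin through an aph(3')-Ia resistance gene. An f1 phage origin is also present. The short tetracycline-resistance fragments and the predicted E. coli open reading frame in the annotation appear to be non-functional remnants of the pBR322-derived backbone.

The expression cassette is driven by a T7 promoter with an adjacent lac operator and the strong T7 gene 10 ribosome binding site. The plasmid carries its own lacI, so transcription is repressed until induced with IPTG in a host that supplies T7 RNA polymerase, and it ends at a T7 terminator. The open reading frame begins with mCerulean, a monomeric cyan fluorescent protein supplied by the backbone, fused at its C-terminus to a codon-optimized segment of the SARS-CoV-2 ORF1ab (rep) polyprotein inserted by ligation-independent cloning. The record gives the insert as residues E1084 to E1192, and the plasmid name assigns it to nsp3. The automated annotation only matches it generically to the replicase polyprotein 1a, so its nsp10 functional text does not describe this fragment. A His-tag fragment and a short SET1-like match are annotated downstream of the insert, but the record does not say whether they are in frame with the fusion. The associated publication describes a toolbox of ADP-ribosyl binding proteins, so this CFP-tagged protein is probably intended for fluorescence-based binding assays, although the entry does not detail the application.
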