Features (pLannotate 1.2.2; 20 found; start..end, strand, type, name):
     22..736     +  CDS            mCerulean (fragment): enhanced monomeric variant of CFP (Rizzo et al., 2004) mammalian codon-optimized
    775..1290    +  CDS            R1A_SARS2 (fragment) (sequence partly withheld): Experimental evidence at protein level: Swiss-Prot protein existence level 1. [Non-structural protein 10]: Plays a pivotal role in viral transcription by stimulating both nsp14 3'-5' exoribonuclease and nsp16 2'-O-methyltransferase activities. Therefore plays an essential role in viral mRNAs cap methylation. From Severe acute respiratory syndrome coronavirus 2 (2019-nCoV) (SARS-CoV-2).
   1365..1382    +  CDS            9xHis (fragment): 9xHis affinity tag
   1392..1441    +  CDS            SET1 (fragment): solubility-enhancement tag derived from T7 phage gene 10B
   1449..1496    +  terminator     T7 terminator: transcription terminator for bacteriophage T7 RNA polymerase
   1533..1961    +  rep_origin     f1 ori (sequence partly withheld): f1 bacteriophage origin of replication; arrow indicates direction of (+) strand synthesis
   2014..2071    +  promoter       AmpR promoter (fragment): bla
   2080..2895    -  CDS            KanR: aminoglycoside phosphotransferase; aph(3')-Ia; confers resistance to kanamycin in bacteria or G418 (Geneticin®) in eukaryotes
   3017..3605    +  rep_origin     ori: high-copy-number ColE1/pMB1/pBR322/pUC origin of replication
   3791..3930    -  misc_feature   bom: basis of mobility region from pBR322
   4032..4223    -  CDS            rop: Rop protein, which maintains plasmids at low copy number; rop
   4240..4620    +  CDS            YPB1_ECOLX: Protein predicted: Swiss-Prot protein existence level 4. From Escherichia coli.
   4692..4983    -  CDS            TcR (fragment): tetracycline efflux protein; tet; confers resistance to tetracycline
   4998..5019    -  protein_bind   CAP binding site: CAP binding activates transcription in the presence of cAMP. E. coli catabolite activator protein
   5032..6114    -  CDS            lacI: lac repressor; lacI; The lac repressor binds to the lac operator to inhibit transcription in E. coli. This inhibition can be relieved by adding lactose or isopropyl-β-D-thiogalactopyranoside (IPTG).
   6115..6192    -  promoter       lacI promoter: lacI
   6200..6479    -  CDS            TcR (fragment): tetracycline efflux protein; tet; confers resistance to tetracycline
   6501..6519    +  promoter       T7 promoter: promoter for bacteriophage T7 RNA polymerase
   6520..6544    +  protein_bind   lac operator: The lac repressor binds to the lac operator to inhibit transcription in E. coli. This inhibition can be relieved by adding lactose or isopropyl-β-D-thiogalactopyranoside (IPTG). lac repressor encoded by lacI
   6559..6581    +  RBS            RBS: efficient ribosome binding site from bacteriophage T7 gene 10 (Olins and Rangwala, 1989)
>Addgene plasmid #173083 | CoV-2-NSP3-c001 | addgene full sequence | sequence record 349926 | Addgene NGS Result
ATGCACCATCATCATCATCATGTGAGCAAGGGCGAGGAGCTGTTCACCGGGGTGGTGCCCATCCTGGTCG
AGCTGGACGGCGACGTAAACGGCCACAGGTTCAGCGTGTCCGGCGAGGGCGAGGGCGATGCCACCTACGG
CAAGCTGACCCTGAAGTTCATCTGCACCACCGGCAAGCTGCCCGTGCCCTGGCCCACCCTCGTGACCACC
CTGACCTGGGGCGTGCAGTGCTTCGCCCGCTACCCCGACCACATGAAGCAGCACGACTTCTTCAAGTCCG
CCATGCCCGAAGGCTACGTCCAGGAGCGTACCATCTTCTTCAAGGACGACGGCAACTACAAGACCCGCGC
CGAGGTGAAGTTCGAGGGCGACACCCTGGTGAACCGCATCGAGCTGAAGGGCATCGACTTCAAGGAGGAC
GGCAACATCCTGGGGCACAAGCTGGAGTACAACGCCATCAGCGACAACGTCTATATCACCGCCGACAAGC
AGAAGAACGGCATCAAGGCCCACTTCAAGATCCGCCACAACATCGAGGACGGCAGCGTGCAGCTCGCCGA
CCACTACCAGCAGAACACCCCCATCGGCGACGGCCCCGTGCTGCTGCCCGACAACCACTACCTGAGCACC
CAGTCCAAGCTGAGCAAAGACCCCAACGAGAAGCGCGATCACATGGTCCTGCTGGAGTTCGTGACCGCCG
CCGGGATCACTCTCGGCATGGACGAGCTGTACAAGTCTTCTGGTGTAGATCTGGGTACCGAGAACCTGTA
CTTCCAATCCATGGAG
[501 nt withheld, positions 787-1287]
GAGTAGGACGGTCTCCAGTAAAGGTGGATACGGATCCGAATTCGAGCTCCGTCGACAAGCTTGCGGCCGC
ACTCGAGCACCACCACCACCACCACTGAGATCCGGCTGCTAACAAAGCCCGAAAGGAAGCTGAGTTGGCT
GCTGCCACCGCTGAGCAATAACTAGCATAACCCCTTGGGGCCTCTAAACGGGTCTTGAGGGGTTTTTTGC
TGAAAGGAGGAACTATATCCGGATTGGCGAATGGG
[124 nt withheld, positions 1533-1656]
C
[91 nt withheld, positions 1658-1748]
A
[49 nt withheld, positions 1750-1798]
CCTTTGACGTTGGAGTCCACGTTCTTT
[37 nt withheld, positions 1826-1862]
ACCCTATCTCGGTCTATTCTTTTGATTTATAAGGGATTTTGCCGATTTCGGCCTATTGGTTAAAAAATGA
GCTGATTTAACAAAAATTTAACGCGAATTTTAACAAAATATTAACGCTTACAATTTAGGTGGCACTTTTC
GGGGAAATGTGCGCGGAACCCCTATTTGTTTATTTTTCTAAATACATTCAAATATGTATCCGCTCATGAA
TTAATTCTTAGAAAAACTCATCGAGCATCAAATGAAACTGCAATTTATTCATATCAGGATTATCAATACC
ATATTTTTGAAAAAGCCGTTTCTGTAATGAAGGAGAAAACTCACCGAGGCAGTTCCATAGGATGGCAAGA
TCCTGGTATCGGTCTGCGATTCCGACTCGTCCAACATCAATACAACCTATTAATTTCCCCTCGTCAAAAA
TAAGGTTATCAAGTGAGAAATCACCATGAGTGACGACTGAATCCGGTGAGAATGGCAAAAGTTTATGCAT
TTCTTTCCAGACTTGTTCAACAGGCCAGCCATTACGCTCGTCATCAAAATCACTCGCATCAACCAAACCG
TTATTCATTCGTGATTGCGCCTGAGCGAGACGAAATACGCGATCGCTGTTAAAAGGACAATTACAAACAG
GAATCGAATGCAACCGGCGCAGGAACACTGCCAGCGCATCAACAATATTTTCACCTGAATCAGGATATTC
TTCTAATACCTGGAATGCTGTTTTCCCGGGGATCGCAGTGGTGAGTAACCATGCATCATCAGGAGTACGG
ATAAAATGCTTGATGGTCGGAAGAGGCATAAATTCCGTCAGCCAGTTTAGTCTGACCATCTCATCTGTAA
CATCATTGGCAACGCTACCTTTGCCATGTTTCAGAAACAACTCTGGCGCATCGGGCTTCCCATACAATCG
ATAGATTGTCGCACCTGATTGCCCGACATTATCGCGAGCCCATTTATACCCATATAAATCAGCATCCATG
TTGGAATTTAATCGCGGCCTAGAGCAAGACGTTTCCCGTTGAATATGGCTCATAACACCCCTTGTATTAC
TGTTTATGTAAGCAGACAGTTTTATTGTTCATGACCAAAATCCCTTAACGTGAGTTTTCGTTCCACTGAG
CGTCAGACCCCGTAGAAAAGATCAAAGGATCTTCTTGAGATCCTTTTTTTCTGCGCGTAATCTGCTGCTT
GCAAACAAAAAAACCACCGCTACCAGCGGTGGTTTGTTTGCCGGATCAAGAGCTACCAACTCTTTTTCCG
AAGGTAACTGGCTTCAGCAGAGCGCAGATACCAAATACTGTCCTTCTAGTGTAGCCGTAGTTAGGCCACC
ACTTCAAGAACTCTGTAGCACCGCCTACATACCTCGCTCTGCTAATCCTGTTACCAGTGGCTGCTGCCAG
TGGCGATAAGTCGTGTCTTACCGGGTTGGACTCAAGACGATAGTTACCGGATAAGGCGCAGCGGTCGGGC
TGAACGGGGGGTTCGTGCACACAGCCCAGCTTGGAGCGAACGACCTACACCGAACTGAGATACCTACAGC
GTGAGCTATGAGAAAGCGCCACGCTTCCCGAAGGGAGAAAGGCGGACAGGTATCCGGTAAGCGGCAGGGT
CGGAACAGGAGAGCGCACGAGGGAGCTTCCAGGGGGAAACGCCTGGTATCTTTATAGTCCTGTCGGGTTT
CGCCACCTCTGACTTGAGCGTCGATTTTTGTGATGCTCGTCAGGGGGGCGGAGCCTATGGAAAAACGCCA
GCAACGCGGCCTTTTTACGGTTCCTGGCCTTTTGCTGGCCTTTTGCTCACATGTTCTTTCCTGCGTTATC
CCCTGATTCTGTGGATAACCGTATTACCGCCTTTGAGTGAGCTGATACCGCTCGCCGCAGCCGAACGACC
GAGCGCAGCGAGTCAGTGAGCGAGGAAGCGGAAGAGCGCCTGATGCGGTATTTTCTCCTTACGCATCTGT
GCGGTATTTCACACCGCAATGGTGCACTCTCAGTACAATCTGCTCTGATGCCGCATAGTTAAGCCAGTAT
ACACTCCGCTATCGCTACGTGACTGGGTCATGGCTGCGCCCCGACACCCGCCAACACCCGCTGACGCGCC
CTGACGGGCTTGTCTGCTCCCGGCATCCGCTTACAGACAAGCTGTGACCGTCTCCGGGAGCTGCATGTGT
CAGAGGTTTTCACCGTCATCACCGAAACGCGCGAGGCAGCTGCGGTAAAGCTCATCAGCGTGGTCGTGAA
GCGATTCACAGATGTCTGCCTGTTCATCCGCGTCCAGCTCGTTGAGTTTCTCCAGAAGCGTTAATGTCTG
GCTTCTGATAAAGCGGGCCATGTTAAGGGCGGTTTTTTCCTGTTTGGTCACTGATGCCTCCGTGTAAGGG
GGATTTCTGTTCATGGGGGTAATGATACCGATGAAACGAGAGAGGATGCTCACGATACGGGTTACTGATG
ATGAACATGCCCGGTTACTGGAACGTTGTGAGGGTAAACAACTGGCGGTATGGATGCGGCGGGACCAGAG
AAAAATCACTCAGGGTCAATGCCAGCGCTTCGTTAATACAGATGTAGGTGTTCCACAGGGTAGCCAGCAG
CATCCTGCGATGCAGATCCGGAACATAATGGTGCAGGGCGCTGACTTCCGCGTTTCCAGACTTTACGAAA
CACGGAAACCGAAGACCATTCATGTTGTTGCTCAGGTCGCAGACGTTTTGCAGCAGCAGTCGCTTCACGT
TCGCTCGCGTATCGGTGATTCATTCTGCTAACCAGTAAGGCAACCCCGCCAGCCTAGCCGGGTCCTCAAC
GACAGGAGCACGATCATGCGCACCCGTGGGGCCGCCATGCCGGCGATAATGGCCTGCTTCTCGCCGAAAC
GTTTGGTGGCGGGACCAGTGACGAAGGCTTGAGCGAGGGCGTGCAAGATTCCGAATACCGCAAGCGACAG
GCCGATCATCGTCGCGCTCCAGCGAAAGCGGTCCTCGCCGAAAATGACCCAGAGCGCTGCCGGCACCTGT
CCTACGAGTTGCATGATAAAGAAGACAGTCATAAGTGCGGCGACGATAGTCATGCCCCGCGCCCACCGGA
AGGAGCTGACTGGGTTGAAGGCTCTCAAGGGCATCGGTCGAGATCCCGGTGCCTAATGAGTGAGCTAACT
TACATTAATTGCGTTGCGCTCACTGCCCGCTTTCCAGTCGGGAAACCTGTCGTGCCAGCTGCATTAATGA
ATCGGCCAACGCGCGGGGAGAGGCGGTTTGCGTATTGGGCGCCAGGGTGGTTTTTCTTTTCACCAGTGAG
ACGGGCAACAGCTGATTGCCCTTCACCGCCTGGCCCTGAGAGAGTTGCAGCAAGCGGTCCACGCTGGTTT
GCCCCAGCAGGCGAAAATCCTGTTTGATGGTGGTTAACGGCGGGATATAACATGAGCTGTCTTCGGTATC
GTCGTATCCCACTACCGAGATATCCGCACCAACGCGCAGCCCGGACTCGGTAATGGCGCGCATTGCGCCC
AGCGCCATCTGATCGTTGGCAACCAGCATCGCAGTGGGAACGATGCCCTCATTCAGCATTTGCATGGTTT
GTTGAAAACCGGACATGGCACTCCAGTCGCCTTCCCGTTCCGCTATCGGCTGAATTTGATTGCGAGTGAG
ATATTTATGCCAGCCAGCCAGACGCAGACGCGCCGAGACAGAACTTAATGGGCCCGCTAACAGCGCGATT
TGCTGGTGACCCAATGCGACCAGATGCTCCACGCCCAGTCGCGTACCGTCTTCATGGGAGAAAATAATAC
TGTTGATGGGTGTCTGGTCAGAGACATCAAGAAATAACGCCGGAACATTAGTGCAGGCAGCTTCCACAGC
AATGGCATCCTGGTCATCCAGCGGATAGTTAATGATCAGCCCACTGACGCGTTGCGCGAGAAGATTGTGC
ACCGCCGCTTTACAGGCTTCGACGCCGCTTCGTTCTACCATCGACACCACCACGCTGGCACCCAGTTGAT
CGGCGCGAGATTTAATCGCCGCGACAATTTGCGACGGCGCGTGCAGGGCCAGACTGGAGGTGGCAACGCC
AATCAGCAACGACTGTTTGCCCGCCAGTTGTTGTGCCACGCGGTTGGGAATGTAATTCAGCTCCGCCATC
GCCGCTTCCACTTTTTCCCGCGTTTTCGCAGAAACGTGGCTGGCCTGGTTCACCACGCGGGAAACGGTCT
GATAAGAGACACCGGCATACTCTGCGACATCGTATAACGTTACTGGTTTCACATTCACCACCCTGAATTG
ACTCTCTTCCGGGCGCTATCATGCCATACCGCGAAAGGTTTTGCGCCATTCGATGGTGTCCGGGATCTCG
ACGCTCTCCCTTATGCGACTCCTGCATTAGGAAGCAGCCCAGTAGTAGGTTGAGGCCGTTGAGCACCGCC
GCCGCAAGGAATGGTGCATGCAAGGAGATGGCGCCCAACAGTCCCCCGGCCACGGGGCCTGCCACCATAC
CCACGCCGAAACAAGCGCTCATGAGCCCGAAGTGGCGAGCCCGATCTTCCCCATCGGTGATGTCGGCGAT
ATAGGCGCCAGCAACCGCACCTGTGGCGCCGGTGATGCCGGCCACGATGCGTCCGGCGTAGAGGATCGAG
ATCTCGATCCCGCGAAATTAATACGACTCACTATAGGGGAATTGTGAGCGGATAACAATTCCCCTCTAGA
AATAATTTTGTTTAACTTTAAGAAGGAGATATACAT
